>Addgene plasmid #23523 | pDONR223-MAGI1 | depositor partial sequence | sequence record 10802 | Author sequence, M13pUC-fwd
TAGGGATTTTATTTTGACTGATAGTGACCTGTTCGTTGCAACAAATTGATGAGCAATGCTTTTTTATAAT
GCCAACTTTGTACAAAAAAGTTGGCACCATGTCCAAAGTGATCCAGAAGAAGAACCACTGGACTAGCAGG
GTTCACGAATGCACCGTGAAGCGGGGACCCCAGGGCGAGCTGGGGGTGACGGTGCTGGGAGGCGCGGAGC
ACGGGGAGTTTCCGTACGTCGGAGCGGTGGCGGCGGTCGAGGCAGCGGGGCTTCCCGGCGGCGGCGAGGG
CCCGAGGCTGGGCGAAGGGGAGCTGCTTCTGGAGGTGCAGGGGGTCCGGGTGTCCGGCTTGCCCCGCTAT
GACGTGCTGGGGGTCATCGACAGCTGCAAGGAGGCCGTCACCTTCAAGGCCGTCAGACAAGGAGGAAGGC
TGAACAAGGACCTGCGACATTTTCTCAATCAGCGATTCCAGAAGGGGTCTCCTGATCATGAGCTCCAGCA
GACCATAAGGGATAACCTTTACCGCCATGCTGTGCCTTGCACAACCCGATCTCCCAGAGAAGGAGAAGTG
CCTGGCGTGGACTATAACTTTCTGACTGTGAAGGAGTTCTTGGACCTCGAGCAGAGTGGGACTCTTCTGG
AAGTCGGCACCTATGAAGGAAACTATTATGGGACACCCAAGCCTCCTAGCCAGCCAGTCAGTGGGAAAGT
GATCACGACGGATGCCTTGCACAGCCTTCAGTCTGGCTCTAAGCAGTCGACCCCGAAGCGAACCAAGTCC
TACATGATATGCAAAATGCTGGCATAGTCCACGCGGAGAATGAGGAGGAGGATGACGTTCCTG
