>Addgene plasmid #23523 | pDONR223-MAGI1 | addgene partial sequence | sequence record 29285 | 23523 with M13pUC-fwd
TAATGATTTTATTTTGACTGATAGTGACCTGTTCGTTGCAACAAATTGATGAGCAATGCTTTTTTATAAT
GCCAACTTTGTACAAAAAAGTTGGCACCATGTCCAAAGTGATCCAGAAGAAGAACCACTGGACTAGCAGG
GTTCACGAATGCACCGTGAAGCGGGGACCCCAGGGCGAGCTGGGGGTGACGGTGCTGGGAGGCGCGGAGC
ACGGGGAGTTTCCGTACGTCGGAGCGGTGGCGGCGGTCGAGGCAGCGGGGCTTCCCGGCGGCGGCGAGGG
CCCGAGGCTGGGCGAAGGGGAGCTGCTTCTGGAGGTGCAGGGGGTCCGGGTGTCCGGCTTGCCCCGCTAT
GACGTGCTGGGGGTCATCGACAGCTGCAAGGAGGCCGTCACCTTCAAGGCCGTCAGACAAGGAGGAAGGC
TGAACAAGGACCTGCGACATTTTCTCAATCAGCGATTCCAGAAGGGGTCTCCTGATCATGAGCTCCAGCA
GACCATAAGGGATAACCTTTACCGCCATGCTGTGCCTTGCACAACCCGATCTCCCAGAGAAGGAGAAGTG
CCTGGCGTGGACTATAACTTTCTGACTGTGAAGGAGTTCTTGGACCTC
