>Addgene plasmid #23523 | pDONR223-MAGI1 | depositor partial sequence | sequence record 47047 | Author sequence, M13-rev
GCGAGGATCGCTGGATGGCTATATGATTTTATTTTGACTGATCGTGACCTGTTCGTTGCAACAAATTGAT
AAGCAATGCTTTCTTATAATGCCAACTTTGTACAAGAAAGTTGGCAAGATACTGAGGTCGGTGCTACATT
CTTTGTAAGGTCGCCTTCTCTGCTCCGGGGGATGTCTGGAACTTCTGCCGGCATCCTGTTTCAGATTCGC
CTCTTCCCTTTCTCGGTGGCTGGCTCTGTCCTCTCTGTTCCTTTTGTCCAGGGACCGCTCTCTCCTGCGC
TCGGGGGAGCGTGCGCGCCTCCGGTCGGTGGACTTGGCCCTGCGCTCGGGCGAGCCCCCTCTCCTGCGCT
CGGGGGACCTCCTCTGCTCCAGGAGTCTCTCCAGAGACCGTCTCCGCCGGCTGGGGGAGCCGTCTCTCCT
GCGGGTGGGTGACCGCTCTCGCCTCCGCTCCGGAGAGACGTCTCGTCTCTTCTCGTGCTTCTCCCTCCTC
TCCAAAGTGTTGTCGGCGCTGCGGGTGCCCTCCCTCCGCTTCTCTGGGGACCGCCTCTTGGGGCCGTTGG
CGGCTGCCGCGCGCTCGGCCTGCGCGTCCCTCCGTCCCTCCGGCGCCCGGTCCTTGGGTCGGCATGCCCC
GCTGTCGGGTTTCCTCGAAGTCCCATTCCAGGTGTGGTGTTCATTGGGTTGTCTGCTATACTCTCTGCTG
CCTTTCGGATCCCTTGCGTGTGCCCGCTTTTCCCCATGTGGTGATGATTTGTGAAGATCGGGTGGGTAAC
TGGACTCCAATGACGATGCTGCCGCGGT
