[The description below was written by a language model from this plasmid's Addgene catalogue record.]
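Description:
pDONR223-MAGI1 is a Gateway entry clone built on the Invitrogen pDONR223 donor backbone (about 5 kb without insert). It carries the human MAGI1 open reading frame, which encodes membrane associated guanylate kinase, WW and PDZ domain containing 1, a multidomain protein also known by aliases such as BAIAP1, AIP3 and WWP3. The insert is recorded as roughly 4.4 kb and was introduced by Gateway recombination. As is standard for a pDONR-derived clone, the ORF would therefore be flanked by attL-type recombination sites, although no feature table is provided to confirm individual elements. The plasmid is maintained at high copy in standard E. coli cloning strains under spectinomycin selection. The origin of replication is not named in the record. M13 forward and reverse primer sites on either side of the insert are used for sequence verification.

The vector has no recorded eukaryotic promoter or expression elements and is a shuttle for the coding sequence rather than an expression construct. The depositor explicitly notes that it should not be transfected directly. The ORF was deliberately cloned without a stop codon, so that recombination into a destination vector places it in frame with a C-terminal epitope tag and a vector-supplied stop codon. The depositor points to a companion set of lentiviral destination vectors (the pLX301–pLX304 series) for mammalian expression. The clone belongs to an ORF collection associated with a study of resistance to RAF inhibition through MAP kinase pathway reactivation. This suggests use in gain-of-function expression screens and follow-up studies once the ORF has been moved into a suitable expression backbone.
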