Addgene plasmid #23523: pDONR223-MAGI1
Depositing lab: William Hahn & David Root. Depositing organization: Dana-Farber Cancer Institute. Publication: COT drives resistance to RAF inhibition through MAP kinase pathway reactivation. Johannessen CM, Boehm JS, Kim SY, Thomas SR, Wardwell L, Johnson LA, Emery CM, Stransky N, Cogdill AP, Barretina J, Caponigro G, Hieronymus H, Murray RR, Salehi-Ashtiani K, Hill DE, Vidal M, Zhao JJ, Yang X, Alkan O, Kim S, Harris JL, Wilson CJ, Myer VE, Finan PM, Root DE, Roberts TM, Golub T, Flaherty KT, Dummer R, Weber BL, Sellers WR, Schlegel R, Wargo JA, Hahn WC, Garraway LA. Nature. 2010 Dec 16;468(7326):968-72. doi: 10.1038/nature09627 PubMed 21107320.
Backbone
  Vector backbone: pDONR223
  Backbone manufacturer: Invitrogen
  Backbone size w/o insert (bp): 5005
  Vector type: Gateway Donor vector
Growth in bacteria
  Bacterial resistance: Spectinomycin, 50 μg/mL
  Growth temperature: 37°C
  Growth strain: DH5alpha
  Copy number: High Copy
Gene/Insert
  Gene/Insert name: MAGI1 (alt name: membrane associated guanylate kinase, WW and PDZ domain containing 1;MAGI1)
  Species: H. sapiens (human)
  Insert size (bp): 4389
  Entrez Gene: MAGI1 (a.k.a. AIP-3, AIP3, BAIAP1, BAP-1, BAP1, MAGI-1, MAGI-1b, Magi1d, TNRC19, WWP3)
  Cloning method: Gateway Cloning
  Sequencing primers: 5′ M13pUC-fwd; 3′ M13rev
Terms and licenses: Academic/Nonprofit Terms; Industry Terms: Not Available to Industry
Depositor comments: The ORF has no Stop codon. This design enables easy recombination into a destination vector to add an epitope tag of choice and Stop codon to the ORF. Do NOT use this plasmid directly for transfections. A set of 4 custom lentiviral vectors is available ( pLX301 (http://www.addgene.org/25895/) , pLX302 (http://www.addgene.org/25896/) , pLX303 (http://www.addgene.org/25897/) , pLX304 (http://www.addgene.org/25890/) ) to be used to express these ORFs in mammalian cells. These plasmids are not included in the kit and must be ordered separately.
How to cite: pDONR223-MAGI1 was a gift from William Hahn & David Root (Addgene plasmid # 23523 ; http://n2t.net/addgene:23523 ; RRID:Addgene_23523)
